>Addgene plasmid #11362 | pBABE puro rat IRS-3 | addgene partial sequence | sequence record 18216 | 11362 with pBABE5
CCNNGGGATCGCGATGAGCCTGCAGGTACGGGCCCCACAGTCTCCTCTGGGGGCGAGTCCACCGACGTGT
CCCTCGGCCCGCCGTTTCCTTGGCCCTGCCCGCCCGACGTGCGGCTCTGTGGCCATCTGAGGAAGCAGAA
GTCCCAGCGCCGCCGCTTTTTCGTGCTGCGTGCTGACCCACCACGGCTGGAGTGCTATGAGAGCGAGAAG
AAGTTCTTGGCCAGCGGCTGCCGCCCACCTCGACCCCGGCGTACCGTTAGCCTGGAAGGTGCCTGCACTA
TTAGCAAGCGCGCGGATGCCCGTCAGCGCCACCTGATCGTCATCTATACCAGCGACAGCAGCCTGGGCGT
GGCGGCGGCCAGTGAAGCAGAGCAGCAAACATGGTACAGCGCCTTGCTCGAGGTGCGCGCCACCGCCGCT
GCAGCTGCTGCCACCGCTATGGGTTTCAGCCCCCAAGAGGCCCCTGAGTCTTGGATCTTCGCCCCGTTCC
AGGACGTCTGGCCTGTGACACTGCGGTCCAAGGGGCTGGGGAGAGCACCAGGCCTGAGCAGCGGCAGCTA
TCGCCTGTGCCTGGGTTCTGGGGCCCTGAGCCTCCTGCGGAAGCCGGGAAGCAAAGGCTCCAGAGACAGC
CGGGCAACGCCACCACCAGTCCTGCGCTTGTCCTTGCTCAGTGTGCGCCGCTGCGGCCACGCAGATTCCT
TTTTCTTCCTGGAACTCGGGCGCTCAGCGCCCATAGGTCCTGGTGAGCTGT
