[The description below was written by a language model from this plasmid's Addgene catalogue record.]
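Description:
pBABE puro rat IRS-3 is a retroviral mammalian expression plasmid built on the pBABE-puro backbone (about 5.2 kb without insert) and carrying the coding sequence of rat (R. norvegicus) insulin receptor substrate 3 (Irs3), an insert of roughly 1.5 kb. It is maintained in E. coli as a high-copy plasmid under ampicillin selection, while puromycin resistance provides selection in mammalian cells. No feature table accompanies the record, so the promoters and viral elements are not itemised. pBABE vectors are generally Moloney murine leukaemia virus-derived designs in which the long terminal repeats and a packaging signal flank the cargo, the 5′ LTR drives the inserted gene, and an internal promoter drives the puromycin marker. When introduced into a packaging cell line, such a plasmid yields replication-defective virus that integrates the cassette stably into target cells.

According to the depositor's notes, the insert was amplified from rat genomic DNA rather than cDNA, and the intron was removed by PCR overlap extension to produce a continuous coding sequence. BamHI and SalI sites were added by PCR at the 5′ and 3′ ends respectively, and the fragment was ligated into the matching sites of pBABE-puro; both sites remain intact, so the insert can be excised. No epitope tag or fusion partner is recorded. The associated publication examined how IRS-3 and IRS-4 impair signalling mediated by IRS-1 and IRS-2, which fits use of the construct for stable retroviral expression of IRS-3 in cultured cells to study insulin receptor signalling.
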