Addgene plasmid #11362: pBABE puro rat IRS-3
Depositing lab: Ronald Kahn. Depositing organization: Joslin Diabetes Center. Publication: Insulin receptor substrate 3 (IRS-3) and IRS-4 impair IRS-1- and IRS-2-mediated signaling. Tsuruzoe K, Emkey R, Kriauciunas KM, Ueki K, Kahn CR. Mol Cell Biol. 2001 Jan . 21(1):26-38. 10.1128/MCB.21.1.26-38.2001 PubMed 11113178.
Backbone
  Vector backbone: pBABE puro
  Backbone manufacturer: pBABE-puro is available at Addgene
  Backbone size w/o insert (bp): 5169
  Vector type: Mammalian Expression, Retroviral
  Selectable markers: Puromycin
Growth in bacteria
  Bacterial resistance: Ampicillin, 100 μg/mL
  Growth temperature: 37°C
  Growth strain: DH5alpha
  Copy number: High Copy
Gene/Insert
  Gene/Insert name: IRS-3 (alt names: Insulin Receptor Substrate 3; IRS3)
  Species: R. norvegicus (rat)
  Insert size (bp): 1500
  GenBank ID: NM_032074
  Entrez Gene: Irs3
  Cloning method: Restriction Enzyme; 5′ cloning site BamHI (not destroyed); 3′ cloning site SalI (not destroyed)
  Sequencing primers: 5′ pBABE 5
Terms and licenses: Academic/Nonprofit Terms; Industry Terms: Not Available to Industry
Depositor comments: Rat IRS-3 was generated by PCR from the rat genomic DNA sequence. The intron was removed by PCR overlap extension using the following two pairs of primers: 5'-CGTGGATCCGCGATGAAGCCTGCAGGTACG-3' (sense) plus 5'-CTTGGGGGCTGAAACCCATGTTTGCTGGGCA-3' (antisense) and 5'-TGCCCAGCAAACATGGGTTTCAGCCCCCAAG-3' (sense) plus 5'-GCTGTCGACGTTCTAGAACTTGATGCTG-3' (antisense). BamHI and SalI sites were introduced at the 5' and 3' ends, respectively, of the coding sequence of IRS-3 by PCR. The subsequently generated coding sequence of rat IRS-3 was ligated into BamHI and SalI sites in pBABE-puro.
How to cite: pBABE puro rat IRS-3 was a gift from Ronald Kahn (Addgene plasmid # 11362 ; http://n2t.net/addgene:11362 ; RRID:Addgene_11362)
